>Addgene plasmid #109761 | actc1b-mKate2-Rab19 | addgene full sequence | sequence record 225497 | Addgene NGS Result
GCAAGTTTGTACAAAAAAGCAGGCTGCCACCATGGTGAGCGAGCTGATTAAGGAGAACATGCACATGAAG
CTGTACATGGAGGGCACCGTGAACAACCACCACTTCAAGTGCACATCCGAGGGCGAAGGCAAGCCCTACG
AGGGCACCCAGACCATGAGAATCAAGGCGGTCGAGGGCGGCCCTCTCCCCTTCGCCTTCGACATCCTGGC
TACCAGCTTCATGTACGGCAGCAAAACCTTCATCAACCACACCCAGGGCATCCCCGACTTCTTTAAGCAG
TCCTTCCCCGAGGGCTTCACATGGGAGAGAGTCACCACATACGAAGACGGGGGCGTGCTGACCGCTACCC
AGGACACCAGCCTCCAGGACGGCTGCCTCATCTACAACGTCAAGATCAGAGGGGTGAACTTCCCATCCAA
CGGCCCTGTGATGCAGAAGAAAACACTCGGCTGGGAGGCCTCCACCGAGACCCTGTACCCCGCTGACGGC
GGCCTGGAAGGCAGAGCCGACATGGCCCTGAAGCTCGTGGGCGGGGGCCACCTGATCTGCAACTTGAAGA
CCACATACAGATCCAAGAAACCCGCTAAGAACCTCAAGATGCCCGGCGTCTACTATGTGGACAGAAGACT
GGAAAGAATCAAGGAGGCCGACAAAGAGACCTACGTCGAGCAGCACGAGGTGGCTGTGGCCAGATACTGC
GACCTCCCTAGCAAACTGGGGCACAGAGACCCAGCTTTCTTGTACAAAGTGGTGCTGTTCTACCGAGCAA
AGGTCACCTTTCAAGACAGCACTGTTTGTGCTCGATTTCACTCGTACTTTAAAAACTGTTTATCTACAGC
AGACAGGGAAAGACTGGGGTTTTCTCCTAGCATTAGCTTTGTGTGTGTTTGTGTTTGTGCAGACGGAGAT
GCAGTGGTGCAGGACGTCTCTTTTCCAGGTATACAGTCCGCAGGGCGAGAGGACGAGGAGCGCTGTGATT
TTCTGTTCAAGATCATCCTGATTGGGGACAGTAATGTGGGGAAGACCTGTGTTATCCAGAGCTTCAGGTC
AGCAGAGGTCACTGAACTGCAGCACAACACTATTGGAGTGGATTTTACCGTGCGCAGCATGGATGTTGAC
GGCAGGAGAGTCAAGATGCAGGTGTGGGACACGGCGGGACAGGAGCGTTTCCGCACCATCACTCAGAGCT
ATTATCGCAGTGCTCATGGCGCTATGATTGCGTATGATCTGAGCCGCCGCGACACCTTCGACTCTCTGCC
ACACTGGATTCAGGCGCTGGAGCAGTACGGAGCTGCCAGCCTCGTCCTCGTACTCATCGGTAATAAGTGT
GATCTGGAGGCGCAGCGGCAGGTGCTGTTCGAGGACGCCTGTACGCTAGCGGAGCGCAGTGGTGCTCTGG
CCGCTTTAGAAACATCCGCCAAACACCATCACAACATCGAGGAGGCTTTCCAACTGATGGCCAGAGAACT
CTTAGTGCGACACGGAGGAATACATTATCAGGACAACCAATCAGATTCACCCACCGTCTACCTGCACTCT
GACTCACACCCAATCGAAGGAGAACAGTTGGAGAAAAGGTCATGTGACTGCTAACAACTTTATTATACAT
AGTTGATAATTCACTGGCCGTCGTTTTACGGTACCATCGATGATGATCCAGACATGATAAGATACATTGA
TGAGTTTGGACAAACCACAACTAGAATGCAGTGAAAAAAATGCTTTATTTGTGAAATTTGTGATGCTATT
GCTTTATTTGTAACCATTATAAGCTGCAATAAACAAGTTAACAACAACAATTGCATTCATTTTATGTTTC
AGGTTCAGGGGGAGGTGTGGGAGGTTTTTTAAAGCAAGTAAAACCTCTACAAATGTGGTATGGCTGATTA
TGATCCTCTAGATCAGATCTGCGAAGATACGGCCACGGGTGCTCTTGATCCTGTGGCTGATTTTGGACTG
TGCTGCTCGCAGCTGCTGATGAATCACATACTTCCTCCATTTTCTTCCACTGATTGACTGTTATAATTTC
CCTAATTTCCAGGTCAAGGTGCTGTGCATTGTGGTAATAGATGTGACATGACGTCACTTCCAAAGGACCA
ATGAACATGTCTGACCAATTTCATATAATGTGAAAACGATTTTCATAGGCAGAATAAATAACATTTAAAT
TAAACTGGGCATCAGCGCAATTCAATTGGTTTGGTAATAGCAAGGGAAAATAGAATGAAGTGATCTCCAA
AAAATAAGTACTTTTTGACTGTAAATAAAATTGTAAGGAGTAAAAAGTACTTTTTTTTCTAAAAAAATGT
AATTAAGTAAAAGTAAAAGTATTGATTTTTAATTGTACTCAAGTAAAGTAAAAATCCCCAAAAATAATAC
TTAAGTACAGTAATCAAGTAAAATTACTCAAGTACTTTACACCTCTGGTTCTTGACCCCCTACCTTCAGC
AAGCCCAGCAGATCCACTAGTTCTAGAGCGGCCGCCACCGCGGTGGAGCTCCAGCTTTTGTTCCCTTTAG
TGAGGGTTAATTGCGCGCTTGGCGTAATCATGGTCATAGCTGTTTCCTGTGTGAAATTGTTATCCGCTCA
CAATTCCACACAACATACGAGCCGGAAGCATAAAGTGTAAAGCCTGGGGTGCCTAATGAGTGAGCTAACT
CACATTAATTGCGTTGCGCTCACTGCCCGCTTTCCAGTCGGGAAACCTGTCGTGCCAGCTGCATTAATGA
ATCGGCCAACGCGCGGGGAGAGGCGGTTTGCGTATTGGGCGCTCTTCCGCTTCCTCGCTCACTGACTCGC
TGCGCTCGGTCGTTCGGCTGCGGCGAGCGGTATCAGCTCACTCAAAGGCGGTAATACGGTTATCCACAGA
ATCAGGGGATAACGCAGGAAAGAACATGTGAGCAAAAGGCCAGCAAAAGGCCAGGAACCGTAAAAAGGCC
GCGTTGCTGGCGTTTTTCCATAGGCTCCGCCCCCCTGACGAGCATCACAAAAATCGACGCTCAAGTCAGA
GGTGGCGAAACCCGACAGGACTATAAAGATACCAGGCGTTTCCCCCTGGAAGCTCCCTCGTGCGCTCTCC
TGTTCCGACCCTGCCGCTTACCGGATACCTGTCCGCCTTTCTCCCTTCGGGAAGCGTGGCGCTTTCTCAT
AGCTCACGCTGTAGGTATCTCAGTTCGGTGTAGGTCGTTCGCTCCAAGCTGGGCTGTGTGCACGAACCCC
CCGTTCAGCCCGACCGCTGCGCCTTATCCGGTAACTATCGTCTTGAGTCCAACCCGGTAAGACACGACTT
ATCGCCACTGGCAGCAGCCACTGGTAACAGGATTAGCAGAGCGAGGTATGTAGGCGGTGCTACAGAGTTC
TTGAAGTGGTGGCCTAACTACGGCTACACTAGAAGAACAGTATTTGGTATCTGCGCTCTGCTGAAGCCAG
TTACCTTCGGAAAAAGAGTTGGTAGCTCTTGATCCGGCAAACAAACCACCGCTGGTAGCGGTGGTTTTTT
TGTTTGCAAGCAGCAGATTACGCGCAGAAAAAAAGGATCTCAAGAAGATCCTTTGATCTTTTCTACGGGG
TCTGACGCTCAGTGGAACGAAAACTCACGTTAAGGCATTTTGGTCATGAGATTATCAAAAAGGATCTTCA
CCTAGATCCTTTTAAATTAAAAATGAAGTTTTAAATCAATCTAAAGTATATATGAGTAAACTTGGTCTGA
CAGTTACCAATGCTTAATCAGTGAGGCACCTATCTCAGCGATCTGTCTATTTCGTTCATCCATAGTTGCC
TGACTCCCCGTCGTGTAGATAACTACGATACGGGAGGGCTTACCATCTGGCCCCAGTGCTGCAATGATAC
CGCGAGACCCACGCTCACCGGCTCCAGATTTATCAGCAATAAACCAGCCAGCCGGAAGGGCCGAGCGCAG
AAGTGGTCCTGCAACTTTATCCGCCTCCATCCAGTCTATTAATTGTTGCCGGGAAGCTAGAGTAAGTAGT
TCGCCAGTTAATAGTTTGCGCAACGTTGTTGCCATTGCTACAGGCATCGTGGTGTCACGCTCGTCGTTTG
GTATGGCTTCATTCAGCTCCGGTTCCCAACGATCAAGGCGAGTTACATGATCCCCCATGTTGTGCAAAAA
AGCGGTTAGCTCCTTCGGTCCTCCGATCGTTGTCAGAAGTAAGTTGGCCGCAGTGTTATCACTCATGGTT
ATGGCAGCACTGCATAATTCTCTTACTGTCATGCCATCCGTAAGATGCTTTTCTGTGACTGGTGAGTACT
CAACCAAGTCATTCTGAGAATAGTGTATGCGGCGACCGAGTTGCTCTTGCCCGGCGTCAATACGGGATAA
TACCGCGCCACATAGCAGAACTTTAAAAGTGCTCATCATTGGAAAACGTTCTTCGGGGCGAAAACTCTCA
AGGATCTTACCGCTGTTGAGATCCAGTTCGATGTAACCCACTCGTGCACCCAACTGATCTTCAGCATCTT
TTACTTTCACCAGCGTTTCTGGGTGAGCAAAAACAGGAAGGCAAAATGCCGCAAAAAAGGGAATAAGGGC
GACACGGAAATGTTGAATACTCATACTCTTCCTTTTTCAATATTATTGAAGCATTTATCAGGGTTATTGT
CTCATGAGCGGATACATATTTGAATGTATTTAGAAAAATAAACAAATAGGGGTTCCGCGCACATTTCCCC
GAAAAGTGCCACCTAAATTGTAAGCGTTAATATTTTGTTAAAATTCGCGTTAAATTTTTGTTAAATCAGC
TCATTTTTTAACCAATAGGCCGAAATCGGCAAAATCCCTTATAAATCAAAAGAATAGACCGAGATAGGGT
[37 nt withheld, positions 4831-4867]
AAAGAACGTGGACTCCAACGTCAAAGG
[32 nt withheld, positions 4895-4926]
GCTGGCTAAGAACTCATCAGCCTCCCCGGTCCATCTACCCACGTACCAATGCACCAATTGGCCACAATGA
CGGCTACTACATGGTGCCATTCCTTCCTCTTTATAGGAATGGAGACTACCTCCTGTCCAACAATGCTCTT
GGATACGAGTACGCCTACCTGTTGGACCCAGGTCATTGCACAACACCAGAAATGCCCTCTGATCTGCAAA
AGACGTGAATATCTGTTCAGACACCCATATCCACTCTGTTCCACACAGGTCAGAGGTTTGTCCAGGAGTT
CTTGACAGAGGTGTAAAAAGTACTCAAAAATTTTACTCAAGTGAAAGTACAAGTACTTAGGGAAAATTTT
ACTCAATTAAAAGTAAAAGTATCTGGCTAGAATCTTACTTGAGTAAAAGTAAAAAAGTACTCCATTAAAA
TTGTACTTGAGTATTAAGGAAGTAAAAGTAAAAGCAAGAAAGAAAACTAGAGATTCTTGTTTAAGCTTTT
AATCTCAAAAAACATTAAATGAAATGCATACAAGGTTTTATCCTGCTTTAGAACTGTTTGTATTTAATTA
TCAAACTATAAGACAGACAATCTAATGCCAGTACACGCTACTCAAAGTTGTAAAACCTCAGATTTAACTT
CAGTAGAAGCTGATTCTCAAAATTGTTAGTGTCAAGCCTAGCTCTTTTGGGGCTGAAAAGCAATCCTGCA
GTGCTGAAAAGCCTCTCACAGGCAGCCGATGCGGGAAGAGGTGTATTAGTCTTGATAGAGAGGCTGCAAA
TAGCAGGAAACGTGAGCAGAGACTCCCTGGTGTCTGAAACACAGGCCAGATGGGCCCTCGAGCAGGAAAC
AGCTATGACCATGATTACGCCAAGCTATCAACTTTGTATAGAAAAGTTGGCACGCGCAGATTCCGTGTGG
GCCTGGTAATATCTTACCATTTTAAGCTATTTTAAGATTAGGGAAAAAAATTAAATAAAACTACTTTAAA
ATTACTTTCCTTAAAAAGCAACATATTTATTTAGTTTTTGTTTAACTGGCTCAAGATTGTAATATTTTAC
TTTTACATGTTTTTTTAAGTACCTAAATGTGTTCAAAAGTAAAGTATGTTATTGTTTTTTTTTTTTAATG
TTAGCTAAGCTTTAAATTGTAATATATTACTTTTAAAAGTGACTTTTTAAAAATGTAAATAAAAAAGTAA
CTATAAATGTGTAATGCATGTTATTTCTGTGGGTTTTTAATTTTCATCTCAACTGGGCTTACAATTTTAA
CATAATAAAAATCAAATCAAATCAAATCAGGCCCTTATTTGTCACATACACTCTTGTATACTGAAATAAA
CTAAATGTTGAGAAAAATTTAAATACACCAAAATAACGCATACCTTTTTTGTAATTACCTAAGTAAAACA
TTTAGTTCCTTTTTTAAGTGACTCAAGATTGTAATCTATTAATTGTAAAAGATAAAACTAGTGATCAATC
TGACGTGCTTCTATGCAGCCTGTGAGATTAATTGTGATGTTTAATTATTAAACAATTTAAATGGATCAAA
CATTTCACATGTGCTTATTGTGTCCAACAAAACCAGCAGAAGCACTTAAAAATATTGCATGACAACATGA
GTTTTTAATGTAAATTATATATACTTCCTAAACGAAGTTAATCATATTTCTAAAATAATAATGTCATTGA
AATATTTAAATAAATGATAAGCTTTAGTTGATTCAACATAAAATTGAAAGCAATAAGGACTTTTTTTTTT
TACAGCGGTGAAGCAAAAGCATGTAATAATCATATAATATAATAAATAAATAAATAAATAATGGCTCTTG
GTGCAAATATGAACACTTTAAATAAATATAGAATAAATATGATCAATAAGTCATAACGATGTGTTTTATG
TTGATTATAATTTAAACATGTTTCTAACGCAAGTTTTAAAAACTGTTTTAAAGTATTATTTTAAGTTATA
AGATCAATTTGACTCAACATTTTGTAGTGAAAATATGTTGTGTAAAATTAATATAATATACACTATAAAA
ATGCAGGGTTCCACACAATACATTAATGTTGTCCCAACACAAATCGATTAAGTTAACAAATATATGTGGA
TTGAACATAAAAAATTAAGTTGTCCCAATGAAATCTCAAGAATTGTGTTGTTTCAGCTCATTTTAAATAA
GTAGTTTTAACAAGTAAAAAATAACATATTTTTGAGTGTGTATATATATATATTACAAAATATAATAATA
TAAAATGTAAAAGATATAAACCATGCTACATATATTTAAGAGCTATTTTGCACATTACTTTTTTGCAAGC
CATTTTAGTGTTTTTTTTACAAATATATATTAGCTAAATATACAATATCTTAAATATACAATTAATCAGA
CATGCAATTAATGCATTTAACCTACATAAAAATACATGATCAACATATGTTTTATGCTGATTACAACTAA
ATCAAACGTAATGAAATTAATTTATAAAAGCGATTTAAATATGTCAATATTTTAAGTTAAAATCACTTGA
AACCTACTATAAATGAACTTAAATTAAAAAAATCTCCTTTAATTCCAATGCAACAGTGTTGTTTTTTCAG
CTGAGGACCCCCGGTGCAGATGGTTGGCCCCCGGCCCGCTATTCTAAGGAAGCCTTTCTTAATTTTAGGG
CGGCGCTGCATGCGCTCAGATCAGATTCACGGGTGGAGAGGGTTATTTTCTCTTTTTTATTTTTTCTTGC
CTGCTCATATTTGGGCCTGTGTGAACCCCAGGCTCCGCCTCGGCCCCCAGGAGCCGCTCTTATTTAAAGG
GGATCCTCGCCTTCAGTCTTCGTCCCAGTGGAAGCATCAGTCTTGTGATAACAACTTGGTGAGTCCTACA
GACCAGCGCTCGACTCTAGGCTTTAAATGCATTGATTTCTCTGGATTAGCTACCGGGAGAGTTTTAACTT
TGCTTATTAGTCTTGTGCTCGAACTGCTAGGTTTAAAGAGTGTTTTCTCTAATGCATGCATGAAGCGACA
GCTGAAAACCAGAAATAGAGCGTTTGTCCTCCTGTTAAACTCTAGCCTTTCTTTGGCATTTGTCAGTCCG
AGTCTTCAGCTGCCGGCAGGAGATTGGGTTTCAGTAACACTTGCTGAGCACAAACTACACGTGCTTTCTT
CAGATTTAATTCATTATTAATCATTCTAGATTTAAATGATGTTCTTACTCATTGCTGATTATTTTAGCCT
TGCGGAGCAGATTAAATGAGCACGTGTTTCATTAAGATTGATTTAAATATAATTAATATTTCACCACTGT
AGTTTTAAAATTGCCTTCTAAGTCATGGTTGATTTTTAATAGGTATCGGCTCTAATTAGATTACTATTTT
GGTTTTTAAATGTTATTTCTATTTCATTTGTAGGCTCGTTTTTAATGTGATTTTATTAGATTCTAGTTTT
AAAATCATCTCTTAGCCTTAATGAGCAGACTGAATGAACATGTTTCATTAAGATTAACTTCATTATAATG
AATTATTTAATCATTCTAGTGGGTTATAAATCAGCTCTATTTAAATTAATTGTCGTGTTTATTTCTATTT
AATTTTTGATTATTTTTTCAGGGTCGTTTTTATGTGATTTTTTCCCGTTTCTAATTTTAAACTAATTGTT
TGATTTTTATATGATTCGACTCTTTTTAAATGAATTGTTTTGCTTTTTTTATTGAGCATATATATATTAT
ACAATTTCAATCAACAATTGTTGTGCTTTTTAAATGTTGTTTCTATTTCATTTCTAGGGTCGATTTTATT
CGATTCTAGTTTTAAAATCGTGATTTTTAACTTCTAACCTTACTGAGCAGACTGAATGAACATGTTTCAT
CAAGATTAACTTCATTATAGTTAATTATTGAATCGTGCTAGTGGTTTATAAATCAGCTCTATTTAAATTA
ATCATCATCATTATTTCTATTTAATTTTTATTATTTCTTTAGGATTATTTTTATGTGATTTTTTTCACGT
TCTAGTTTTAAACTCAATGCTCATTACTGCTCACCCTTGCTGAGCAGTCTTTCGTTAAGATTAAATTAAT
TAATAACCATTCTAGTTTTAAAACAGTGTCTTAAGGCATAGCTGATATTTTACAAGTTTACTATTTAATA
TATCTCCTTTCTTTTTTTAGGGTCGATTTCATCTGATTTGATTAATTTTTATTATCTTCACTAAGCTTTT
TGTTCTAGGTTTTATTCTCAGTATTATTACTGTTATATTTGAACTGAATTTCTCCTCATAGTTTATTCAT
TTTATTTATTTATTTTTTGTTTATTCGCTATTTTGTATTTTAGTTTTTAATTAGAAATTTTATTAGAATC
GTTTTGAACTAGTTTTTATGCACTCTAACATTAATATTAAATCATAACTATTATTTTTATTATAATTTAT
TTGTGTTTATCTTTTTGTGTAGCTTTCATGTGTTTTTATTTTAGTTTTATTATGTTTGCATTGAATTTTT
TGGACTAGTTTATATAACGATATACAGAAAAGCCATGACAACAAATGTTTTTATAATACCTATTAAGTAT
AAGCTAATCAGATTTCCACTATTCTGTTCAAAGTTAACATTATTAGCCATTCTGATGGATCATTTGACAT
TTGTCATATGTCTTTATGAACACTGCTCTTTCAGATGCCACTTTTAAAGCTGTTTTTTACAGTAAATGAA
CGTTTATTATTATGACATTATTTCCTAAGGCCTCTAGAGTACAGCAGGATGTGGCGTGTGCATTACCGTG
TAATTATGCTGACTGTAAATGTGCATTTATAGACTGTCAGCATGTCTGACTGTGCGCTGTTGTGATTGGT
CCTGCACAGACCAAG
Features (pLannotate 1.2.2; 21 found; start..end, strand, type, name):
      2..22      +  protein_bind   attB1: mutant version of attB; core recombination site for the Gateway® BP reaction BP Clonase™
     32..727     +  CDS            mKate2: mKate2 is a basic (constitutively fluorescent) red fluorescent protein published in 2009, derived from Entacmaea quadricolor. It is reported to be a rapidly-maturing monomer with moderate acid sensitivity.
    729..753     -  protein_bind   attB2: mutant version of attB; recombination site for the Gateway® BP reaction BP Clonase™
    947..1591    +  CDS            RAB19: RAB19_HUMAN - Also known as RAB19B. Experimental evidence at protein level: Swiss-Prot protein existence level 1. From Homo sapiens (Human).
   1595..1615    -  protein_bind   attB3: mutant version of attB; core recombination site for the Gateway® BP reaction BP Clonase™
   1619..1639    +  CDS            lacZα (fragment): LacZα fragment of β-galactosidase; lacZ fragment
   1655..1789    -  polyA_signal   SV40 poly(A) signal: SV40 polyadenylation signal
   1812..1895    -  CDS            large T antigen (fragment): large T antigen from SV40 (simian virus 40)
   2461..2501    -  misc_feature   MCS (fragment): pBluescript multiple cloning site
   2514..2532    -  promoter       T3 promoter: promoter for bacteriophage T3 RNA polymerase
   2577..2593    -  protein_bind   lac operator: The lac repressor binds to the lac operator to inhibit transcription in E. coli. This inhibition can be relieved by adding lactose or isopropyl-β-D-thiogalactopyranoside (IPTG). lac repressor encoded by lacI
   2601..2631    -  promoter       lac promoter: promoter for the E. coli lac operon
   2646..2667    -  protein_bind   CAP binding site: CAP binding activates transcription in the presence of cAMP. E. coli catabolite activator protein
   2680..2772    -  CDS            lacI (fragment): lac repressor; lacI; The lac repressor binds to the lac operator to inhibit transcription in E. coli. This inhibition can be relieved by adding lactose or isopropyl-β-D-thiogalactopyranoside (IPTG).
   2955..3543    -  rep_origin     ori: high-copy-number ColE1/pMB1/pBR322/pUC origin of replication
   3714..4574    -  CDS            AmpR: β-lactamase; bla; confers resistance to ampicillin, carbenicillin, and related antibiotics
   4575..4679    -  promoter       AmpR promoter: bla
   4705..4926    -  rep_origin     M13 ori (fragment) (sequence partly withheld): M13 bacteriophage origin of replication; arrow indicates direction of (+) strand synthesis
   4926..5213    +  CDS            tyr (fragment) (sequence partly withheld): TYRO_ORYLA - Also known as tyro. Experimental evidence at transcript level: Swiss-Prot protein existence level 2. This is a copper-containing oxidase that functions in the formation of pigments such as melanins and other polyphenolic compounds. From Oryzias latipes (Japanese rice fish) (Japanese killifish).
   5795..5815    +  protein_bind   attB4: mutant version of attB; core recombination site for the Gateway® BP reaction BP Clonase™
   6716..6732    -  promoter       copia promoter (fragment): strong promoter from the Drosophila transposable element copia (Sinclair et al., 1986)
