[The description below was written by a language model from this plasmid's Addgene catalogue record and pLannotate feature annotations shown in this document.]
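Description:
actc1b-mKate2-Rab19 is a zebrafish expression plasmid of about 9.8 kb, built by Gateway recombination into the destination backbone pDEST-actc1b-mKate2-ccdb. It is designed for muscle-specific production of the red fluorescent protein mKate2 fused to zebrafish Rab19, a small GTPase of the Rab family. In bacteria it is maintained through a high-copy ColE1/pUC-type origin and selected with ampicillin via the β-lactamase gene. Remnants of a pBluescript-style backbone (lac promoter and operator, T3 promoter, a partial M13 origin, MCS fragment) are also present.

The annotated layout shows the scars of multisite Gateway assembly. An attB4 site precedes a long unannotated stretch leading to attB1, and this is where the actc1b promoter named in the backbone would be expected to lie, although the feature table does not annotate it as such. The small "copia promoter" hit within this region is probably a chance match. The mKate2 coding sequence sits between attB1 and attB2, followed by the Rab19 open reading frame (matched by the software to the human orthologue, whereas the catalogue lists the insert as D. rerio) and attB3. This places the fluorophore at the N-terminus of the Rab, which would leave its C-terminus free. An SV40 polyadenylation signal lies downstream. A fragment annotated as medaka tyrosinase lies next to the M13 origin; Tol2 transposon arms often give this kind of match, but the record does not mention transposon elements.

According to the associated publication, the construct belongs to an in vivo cell-biological screen of T-tubule formation in zebrafish muscle, where it allows Rab19 localisation to be imaged in living muscle fibres.
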