Addgene plasmid #109761: actc1b-mKate2-Rab19
Purpose: Muscle specific zebrafish expression of mKate2 fused to Rab19
Depositing lab: Rob Parton. Depositing organization: University of Queensland, Institute for Molecular Bioscience. Publication: In vivo cell biological screening identifies an endocytic capture mechanism for T-tubule formation. Hall TE, Martel N, Ariotti N, Xiong Z, Lo HP, Ferguson C, Rae J, Lim YW, Parton RG. Nat Commun. 2020 Jul 24;11(1):3711. doi: 10.1038/s41467-020-17486-w. PubMed 32709891.
Backbone
  Vector backbone: pDEST-actc1b-mKate2-ccdb
  Vector type: Zebrafish plasmids
Growth in bacteria
  Bacterial resistance: Ampicillin, 100 μg/mL
  Growth temperature: 37°C
  Growth strain: DH5alpha
  Copy number: High Copy
Gene/Insert
  Gene/Insert name: Rab19
  Species: D. rerio (zebrafish)
  Entrez Gene: rab19
  Cloning method: Gateway Cloning
Terms and licenses: Academic/Nonprofit Terms; Industry Terms: Not Available to Industry
How to cite: actc1b-mKate2-Rab19 was a gift from Rob Parton (Addgene plasmid # 109761 ; http://n2t.net/addgene:109761 ; RRID:Addgene_109761)
